Addgene plasmid #83883: pGP8A-ccdB
Purpose: (Empty Backbone) Destination vector for integration at HIS3, expression from the ADH1 promoter
Depositing lab: Jennifer Nemhauser. Depositing organization: University of Washington. Publication: Recapitulation of the forward nuclear auxin response pathway in yeast. Pierre-Jerome E, Jang SS, Havens KA, Nemhauser JL, Klavins E. Proc Natl Acad Sci U S A. 2014 Jul 1;111(26):9407-12. doi: 10.1073/pnas.1324147111. Epub 2014 Jun 16. PubMed 24979769.
Backbone
  Vector backbone: unknown
  Vector type: Gateway Destination vector
Growth in bacteria
  Bacterial resistance: Chloramphenicol and Ampicillin, 25 & 100 μg/mL
  Growth temperature: 37°C
  Growth strain: DB3.1
  Copy number: Unknown
Gene/Insert
  Gene/Insert name: None
Terms and licenses: Academic/Nonprofit Terms; Industry Terms: Not Available to Industry
How to cite: pGP8A-ccdB was a gift from Jennifer Nemhauser (Addgene plasmid # 83883 ; http://n2t.net/addgene:83883 ; RRID:Addgene_83883)
