[The description below was written by a language model from this plasmid's Addgene catalogue record and pLannotate feature annotations shown in this document.]
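Description:
pGP8A-ccdB is an empty Gateway destination vector for Saccharomyces cerevisiae, designed to place a gene of interest under the constitutive ADH1 promoter and integrate it at the HIS3 locus. The backbone is recorded as unknown, but the 8,067 bp feature table shows a standard E. coli shuttle framework: a high-copy ColE1/pUC-type origin, an ampicillin resistance gene with its own promoter, and leftover fragments of bom, rop, lacI and the lac promoter/operator region. No yeast replication origin (2μ or CEN/ARS) is annotated, which fits an integrating design. The HIS3 promoter and coding sequence, followed by an ADH1 terminator, provide the auxotrophic marker. Fragments of the neighbouring yeast genes MRM1 (PET56) and DED1 lie at either end of the yeast cassette. These appear to be flanking homology that directs recombination into the HIS3 region, although the record does not describe the integration strategy in detail.

The expression unit consists of the ADH1 promoter, a Gateway cassette and the CYC1 terminator. The cassette is bounded by attR1 and attR2 and carries a chloramphenicol resistance gene together with the ccdB toxin gene. In an LR Clonase reaction, an attL-flanked insert from an entry clone replaces this cassette. The resulting loss of ccdB gives counter-selection against unrecombined vector in ordinary E. coli strains. Because CcdB poisons DNA gyrase, the empty vector must be propagated in a ccdB-tolerant strain (DB3.1 is listed) under both chloramphenicol and ampicillin selection. No epitope tags or reporters are annotated. The associated publication reconstructed the nuclear auxin response pathway in yeast, so the vector was likely used to build stably integrated, constitutively expressed pathway components.
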