Features (pLannotate 1.2.2; 27 found; start..end, strand, type, name):
    137..186     +  misc_feature   bom (fragment): basis of mobility region from pBR322
    199..273     -  CDS            MRM1 (fragment): MRM1_YEAST - Also known as PET56 From Saccharomyces cerevisiae (strain ATCC 204508 / S288c) (Baker's yeast).
    323..510     +  promoter       HIS3 promoter: S. cerevisiae HIS3
    511..1173    +  CDS            HIS3: imidazoleglycerol-phosphate dehydratase, required for histidine biosynthesis; S. cerevisiae HIS3; yeast auxotrophic marker
   1174..1339    +  terminator     ADH1 terminator: S. cerevisiae ADH1; transcription terminator for the S. cerevisiae alcohol dehydrogenase 1 (ADH1) gene
   1393..1731    +  CDS            YO085_YEAST: Protein predicted: Swiss-Prot protein existence level 4. From Saccharomyces cerevisiae (strain ATCC 204508 / S288c) (Baker's yeast).
   2096..2800    +  promoter       ADH1 promoter: S. cerevisiae ADH1; promoter for alcohol dehydrogenase 1
   2813..2833    +  misc_feature   MCS (fragment): pBluescript multiple cloning site
   2837..2961    +  protein_bind   attR1: mutant version of attR; recombination site for the Gateway® LR reaction LR Clonase™
   2986..3016    +  promoter       lac UV5 promoter: E. coli lac promoter with an "up" mutation
   3040..3069    +  promoter       cat promoter (fragment): promoter of the E. coli cat gene encoding chloramphenicol acetyltransferase
   3070..3729    +  CDS            CmR: chloramphenicol acetyltransferase; cat; confers resistance to chloramphenicol
   3911..4069    +  CDS            ccdA (fragment): CCDA_ECO57 - Also known as H, letA. Experimental evidence at protein level: Swiss-Prot protein existence level 1. Antitoxin component of a type II toxin-antitoxin (TA) system which inhibits the post-segregational killing (PSK) of plasmid-free cells, also referred to as a plasmid addiction system. Binds to and blocks the activity of CcdB; will also remove bound CcdB protein from the CcdB-GyrA complex by forming a CcdA-CcdB complex, a process termed rejuvenation. Functions as a transcriptional corepressor for the ccdAB operon, repression also requires CcdB (By similarity). From Escherichia coli
   4074..4376    +  CDS            ccdB: CCDB_ECOLI - Also known as G, letB, letD. Experimental evidence at protein level: Swiss-Prot protein existence level 1. Toxic component of a type II toxin-antitoxin (TA) system, functioning in plasmid maintainence. Responsible for the post- segregational killing (PSK) of plasmid-free cells, also referred to as a plasmid addiction system. Half-life of over 2 hours. Cell killing by CcdB is accompanied by filamentation, defects in chromosome and plasmid segregation, defects in cell division, formation of anucleate cells, decreased DNA synthesis and plasmid loss. Interferes with the activity of DN
   4420..4544    -  protein_bind   attR2: mutant version of attR; recombination site for the Gateway® LR reaction LR Clonase™
   4548..4595    +  misc_feature   MCS (fragment): pBluescript multiple cloning site
   4642..4831    +  terminator     CYC1 terminator: S. cerevisiae CYC1; transcription terminator for CYC1
   4829..5149    +  CDS            YO201_YEAST (fragment): Protein uncertain: Swiss-Prot protein existence level 5. From Saccharomyces cerevisiae (strain ATCC 204508 / S288c) (Baker's yeast).
   5145..5843    +  CDS            DED1 (fragment): DED1_YEAST - Also known as SPP81. Experimental evidence at protein level: Swiss-Prot protein existence level 1. ATP-binding RNA helicase involved in translation initiation. Remodels RNA in response to ADP and ATP concentrations by facilitating disruption, but also formation of RNA duplexes. Has weak ATP-dependent affinity for dsRNA, but strong ATP-dependent affinity for ssRNA. Acts as a virus host factor involved in the replication of the MBV and the L-A viruses by promoting the negative-strand RNA synthesis. May be involved in recognition of the preinitiation complex and DNA binding of the RN
   5880..5896    -  protein_bind   lac operator: The lac repressor binds to the lac operator to inhibit transcription in E. coli. This inhibition can be relieved by adding lactose or isopropyl-β-D-thiogalactopyranoside (IPTG). lac repressor encoded by lacI
   5904..5934    -  promoter       lac promoter: promoter for the E. coli lac operon
   5949..5970    -  protein_bind   CAP binding site: CAP binding activates transcription in the presence of cAMP. E. coli catabolite activator protein
   5983..6075    -  CDS            lacI (fragment): lac repressor; lacI; The lac repressor binds to the lac operator to inhibit transcription in E. coli. This inhibition can be relieved by adding lactose or isopropyl-β-D-thiogalactopyranoside (IPTG).
   6258..6846    -  rep_origin     ori: high-copy-number ColE1/pMB1/pBR322/pUC origin of replication
   7017..7877    -  CDS            AmpR: β-lactamase; bla; confers resistance to ampicillin, carbenicillin, and related antibiotics
   7878..7982    -  promoter       AmpR promoter: bla
   8067..35      +  CDS            rop (fragment) (across the origin): Rop protein, which maintains plasmids at low copy number; rop
>Addgene plasmid #83883 | pGP8A-ccdB | depositor full sequence | sequence record 161935 | pGP8A-ccdB sequence 8067 bps
TCGCGCGTTTCGGTGATGACGGTGAAAACCTCTGACACATGCAGCTCCCGGAGACGGTCACAGCTTGTCT
GTAAGCGGATGCCGGGAGCAGACAAGCCCGTCAGGGCGCGTCAGCGGGTGTTGGCGGGTGTCGGGGCTGG
CTTAACTATGCGGCATCAGAGCAGATTGTACTGAGAGTGCACCATAATTCGTTTAAACCGTTTTAAGAGC
TTGGTGAGCGCTAGGAGTCACTGCCAGGTATCGTTTGAACACGGCATTAGTCAGGGAAGTCATAACACAG
TCCTTTCCCGCAATTTTCTTTTTCTATTACTCTTGGCCTCCTCTAGTACACTCTATATTTTTTTATGCCT
CGGTAATGATTTTCATTTTTTTTTTTCCACCTAGCGGATGACTCTTTTTTTTTCTTAGCGATTGGCATTA
TCACATAATGAATTATACATTATATAAAGTAATGTGATTTCTTCGAAGAATATACTAAAAAATGAGCAGG
CAAGATAAACGAAGGCAAAGATGACAGAGCAGAAAGCCCTAGTAAAGCGTATTACAAATGAAACCAAGAT
TCAGATTGCGATCTCTTTAAAGGGTGGTCCCCTAGCGATAGAGCACTCGATCTTCCCAGAAAAAGAGGCA
GAAGCAGTAGCAGAACAGGCCACACAATCGCAAGTGATTAACGTCCACACAGGTATAGGGTTTCTGGACC
ATATGATACATGCTCTGGCCAAGCATTCCGGCTGGTCGCTAATCGTTGAGTGCATTGGTGACTTACACAT
AGACGACCATCACACCACTGAAGACTGCGGGATTGCTCTCGGTCAAGCTTTTAAAGAGGCCCTAGGGGCC
GTGCGTGGAGTAAAAAGGTTTGGATCAGGATTTGCGCCTTTGGATGAGGCACTTTCCAGAGCGGTGGTAG
ATCTTTCGAACAGGCCGTACGCAGTTGTCGAACTTGGTTTGCAAAGGGAGAAAGTAGGAGATCTCTCTTG
CGAGATGATCCCGCATTTTCTTGAAAGCTTTGCAGAGGCTAGCAGAATTACCCTCCACGTTGATTGTCTG
CGAGGCAAGAATGATCATCACCGTAGTGAGAGTGCGTTCAAGGCTCTTGCGGTTGCCATAAGAGAAGCCA
CCTCGCCCAATGGTACCAACGATGTTCCCTCCACCAAAGGTGTTCTTATGTAGGCGAATTTCTTATGATT
TATGATTTTTATTATTAAATAAGTTATAAAAAAAATAAGTGTATACAAATTTTAAAGTGACTCTTAGGTT
TTAAAACGAAAATTCTTATTCTTGAGTAACTCTTTCCTGTAGGTCAGGTTGCTTTCTCAGGTATAGCATG
AGGTCGCTCTTATTGACCACACCTCAAGAAATGATGGTAAATGAAATAGGAAATCAAGGAGCATGAAGGC
AAAAGACAAATATAAGGGTCGAACGAAAAATAAAGTGAAAAGTGTTGATATGATGTATTTGGCTTTGCGG
CGCCGAAAAAACGAGTTTACGCAATTGCACAATCATGCTGACTCTGTGGCGGACCCGCGCTCTTGCCGGC
CCGGCGATAACGCTGGGCGTGAGGCTGTGCCCGGCGGAGTTTTTTGCGCCTGCATTTTCCAAGGTTTACC
CTGCGCTAAGGGGCGAGATTGGAGAAGCAATAAGAATGCCGGTTGGGGTTGCGATGATGACGACCACGAC
AACTGGTGTCATTATTTAAGTTGCCGAAAGAACCTGAGTGCATTTGCAACATGAGTATACTAGAAGAATG
AGCCAAGACTTGCGAGACGCGAGTTTGCCGGTGGTGCGAACAATAGAGCGACCATGACCTTGAAGGTGAG
ACGCGCATAACCGCTAGAGTACTTTGAAGAGGAAACAGCAATAGGGTTGCTACCAGTATAAATAGACAGG
TACATACAACACTGGAAATGGTTGTCTGTTTGAGTACGCTTTCAATTCATTTGGGTGTGCACTTTATTAT
GTTACAATATGGAAGGGAACTTTACACTTCTCCTATGCACATATATTAATTAAAGTCCAATGCTAGTAGA
GAAGGGGGGTAACACCCCTCCGCGCTCTTTTCCGATTTTTTTCTAAACCGTGGAATATTTCGGATATCCT
TTTGTTGTTTCCGGGTGTACAATATGGACTTCCTCTTTTCTGGCAACCAAACCCATACATCGGGATTCCT
ATAATACCTTCGTTGGTCTCCCTAACATGTAGGTGGCGGAGGGGAGATATACAATAGAACAGATACCAGA
CAAGACATAATGGGCTAAACAAGACTACACCAATTACACTGCCTCATTGATGGTGGTACATAACGAACTA
ATACTGTAGCCCTAGACTTGATAGCCATCATCATATCGAAGTTTCACTACCCTTTTTCCATTTGCCATCT
ATTGAAGTAATAATAGGCGCATGCAACTTCTTTTCTTTTTTTTTCTTTTCTCTCTCCCCCGTTGTTGTCT
CACCATATCCGCAATGACAAAAAAATGATGGAAGACACTAAAGGAAAAAATTAACGACAAAGACAGCACC
AACAGATGTCGTTGTTCCAGAGCTGATGAGGGGTATCTCGAAGCACACGAAACTTTTTCCTTCCTTCATT
CACGCACACTACTCTCTAATGAGCAACGGTATACGGCCTTCCTTCCAGTTACTTGAATTTGAAATAAAAA
AAAGTTTGCTGTCTTGCTATCAAGTATAAATAGACCTGCAATTATTAATCTTTTGTTTCCTCGTCATTGT
TCTCGTTCCCTTTCTTCCTTGTTTCTTTTTCTGCACAATATTTCAAGCTATACCAAGCATACAATCAACT
ATCTCATATACATCTAGAACTAGTGGATCCCCCATCACAAGTTTGTACAAAAAAGCTGAACGAGAAACGT
AAAATGATATAAATATCAATATATTAAATTAGATTTTGCATAAAAAACAGACTACATAATACTGTAAAAC
ACAACATATCCAGTCACTATGGCGGCCGCATTAGGCACCCCAGGCTTTACACTTTATGCTTCCGGCTCGT
ATAATGTGTGGATTTTGAGTTAGGATCCGTCGAGATTTTCAGGAGCTAAGGAAGCTAAAATGGAGAAAAA
AATCACTGGATATACCACCGTTGATATATCCCAATGGCATCGTAAAGAACATTTTGAGGCATTTCAGTCA
GTTGCTCAATGTACCTATAACCAGACCGTTCAGCTGGATATTACGGCCTTTTTAAAGACCGTAAAGAAAA
ATAAGCACAAGTTTTATCCGGCCTTTATTCACATTCTTGCCCGCCTGATGAATGCTCATCCGGAATTCCG
TATGGCAATGAAAGACGGTGAGCTGGTGATATGGGATAGTGTTCACCCTTGTTACACCGTTTTCCATGAG
CAAACTGAAACGTTTTCATCGCTCTGGAGTGAATACCACGACGATTTCCGGCAGTTTCTACACATATATT
CGCAAGATGTGGCGTGTTACGGTGAAAACCTGGCCTATTTCCCTAAAGGGTTTATTGAGAATATGTTTTT
CGTCTCAGCCAATCCCTGGGTGAGTTTCACCAGTTTTGATTTAAACGTGGCCAATATGGACAACTTCTTC
GCCCCCGTTTTCACCATGGGCAAATATTATACGCAAGGCGACAAGGTGCTGATGCCGCTGGCGATTCAGG
TTCATCATGCCGTCTGTGATGGCTTCCATGTCGGCAGAATGCTTAATGAATTACAACAGTACTGCGATGA
GTGGCAGGGCGGGGCGTAAACGCCGCGTGGATCCGGCTTACTAAAAGCCAGATAACAGTATGCGTATTTG
CGCGCTGATTTTTGCGGTATAAGAATATATACTGATATGTATACCCGAAGTATGTCAAAAAGAGGTATGC
TATGAAGCAGCGTATTACAGTGACAGTTGACAGCGACAGCTATCAGTTGCTCAAGGCATATATGATGTCA
ATATCTCCGGTCTGGTAAGCACAACCATGCAGAATGAAGCCCGTCGTCTGCGTGCCGAACGCTGGAAAGC
GGAAAATCAGGAAGGGATGGCTGAGGTCGCCCGGTTTATTGAAATGAACGGCTCTTTTGCTGACGAGAAC
AGGGGCTGGTGAAATGCAGTTTAAGGTTTACACCTATAAAAGAGAGAGCCGTTATCGTCTGTTTGTGGAT
GTACAGAGTGATATTATTGACACGCCCGGGCGACGGATGGTGATCCCCCTGGCCAGTGCACGTCTGCTGT
CAGATAAAGTCTCCCGTGAACTTTACCCGGTGGTGCATATCGGGGATGAAAGCTGGCGCATGATGACCAC
CGATATGGCCAGTGTGCCGGTCTCCGTTATCGGGGAAGAAGTGGCTGATCTCAGCCACCGCGAAAATGAC
ATCAAAAACGCCATTAACCTGATGTTCTGGGGAATATAAATGTCAGGCTCCCTTATACACAGCCAGTCTG
CAGGTCGACCATAGTGACTGGATATGTTGTGTTTTACAGTATTATGTAGTCTGTTTTTTATGCAAAATCT
AATTTAATATATTGATATTTATATCATTTTACGTTTCTCGTTCAGCTTTCTTGTACAAAGTGGTGATGGG
CTGCAGGAATTCGATTTCAAGCTTATCGATACCGTCGACCTCGAGTCATGTAATTAGTTATGTCACGCTT
ACATTCACGCCCTCCCCCCACATCCGCTCTAACCGAAAAGGAAGGAGTTAGACAACCTGAAGTCTAGGTC
CCTATTTATTTTTTTATAGTTATGTTAGTATTAAGAACGTTATTTATATTTCAAATTTTTCTTTTTTTTC
TGTACAGACGCGTGTACGCATGTAACATTATACTGAAAACCTTGCTTGAGAAGGTTTTGGGACGCTCGAA
GGCTTTAATTTGTGACACCGATTATTTAAAGCTGCAGCATACGATATATATACATGTGTATATATGTATA
CCTATGAATGTCAGTAAGTATGTATACGAACAGTATGATACTGAAGATGACAAGGTAATGCATCATTCTA
TACGTGTCATTCTGAACGAGGCGCGCTTTCCTTTTTTCTTTTTGCTTTTTCTTTTTTTTTCTCTTGAACT
CGAGAAAAAAAATATAAAAGAGATGGAGGAACGGGAAAAAGTTAGTTGTGGTGATAGGTGGCAAGTGGTA
TTCCGTAAGAACAACAAGAAAAGCATTTCATATTATGGCTGAACTGAGCGAACAAGTGCAAAATTTAAGC
ATCAACGACAACAACGAGAATGGTTATGTTCCTCCTCACTTAAGAGGAAAACCAAGAAGTGCCAGAAATA
ACAGTAGCAACTACAATAACAACAACGGCGGCTACAACGGTGGCCGTGGCGGTGGCAGCTTCTTTAGCAA
CAACCGTCGTGGTGGTTACGGCAACGGTGGTTTCTTCGGTGGAAACAACGGTGGCAGCAGATCTAACGGC
CGTTCTGGTGGTAGATGGATCGATGGCAAACATGTCCCAGCTCCAAGAAACGAAAAGGCCGAGATCGCCA
TATTTGGTGTCCCCGAGGATCCAAATTTCCAATCTTCTGGTATTAACTTCGATAACTACGATGATATTCC
AGTGGACGCCTCTGGTAAGGATGTTCCTGAACCAATCACAGAATTTACCTCACCTCCATTGGACGGATTG
TTATTGGAAAACATCAAATTGGCCCGTTTCACCAAGCCAACACCTGTGCAAAAATACTCCGTCCCTATCG
TTGCCAACGGCAGAGATTTGATGGCCTGTGCGCAGACCGGTTCTGGTAAGACTGGTGGGTTTTTATTCCC
AGTGTTGTCCGAATCATTTAAGACTGGACCATCTCCTCAACCAGAGTCTCAAGGCTCCTTTTACCAAAGA
AAGGCCTACCCAACTGCTGTCATTATGGCTCCAGTTTAAACCATGGTCATAGCTGTTTCCTGTGTGAAAT
TGTTATCCGCTCACAATTCCACACAACATAGGAGCCGGAAGCATAAAGTGTAAAGCCTGGGGTGCCTAAT
GAGTGAGGTAACTCACATTAATTGCGTTGCGCTCACTGCCCGCTTTCCAGTCGGGAAACCTGTCGTGCCA
GCTGCATTAATGAATCGGCCAACGCGCGGGGAGAGGCGGTTTGCGTATTGGGCGCTCTTCCGCTTCCTCG
CTCACTGACTCGCTGCGCTCGGTCGTTCGGCTGCGGCGAGCGGTATCAGCTCACTCAAAGGCGGTAATAC
GGTTATCCACAGAATCAGGGGATAACGCAGGAAAGAACATGTGAGCAAAAGGCCAGCAAAAGGCCAGGAA
CCGTAAAAAGGCCGCGTTGCTGGCGTTTTTCCATAGGCTCGGCCCCCCTGACGAGCATCACAAAAATCGA
CGCTCAAGTCAGAGGTGGCGAAACCCGACAGGACTATAAAGATACCAGGCGTTCCCCCCTGGAAGCTCCC
TCGTGCGCTCTCCTGTTCCGACCCTGCCGCTTACCGGATACCTGTCCGCCTTTCTCCCTTCGGGAAGCGT
GGCGCTTTCTCAATGCTCACGCTGTAGGTATCTCAGTTCGGTGTAGGTCGTTCGCTCCAAGCTGGGCTGT
GTGCACGAACCCCCCGTTCAGCCCGACCGCTGCGCCTTATCCGGTAACTATCGTCTTGAGTCCAACCCGG
TAAGACACGACTTATCGCCACTGGCAGCAGCCACTGGTAACAGGATTAGCAGAGCGAGGTATGTAGGCGG
TGCTACAGAGTTCTTGAAGTGGTGGCCTAACTACGGCTACACTAGAAGGACAGTATTTGGTATCTGCGCT
CTGCTGAAGCCAGTTACCTTCGGAAAAAGAGTTGGTAGCTCTTGATCCGGCAAACAAACCACCGCTGGTA
GCGGTGGTTTTTTTGTTTGCAAGCAGCAGATTACGCGCAGAAAAAAAGGATCTCAAGAAGATCCTTTGAT
CTTTTCTACGGGGTCTGACGCTCAGTGGAACGAAAACTCACGTTAAGGGATTTTGGTCATGAGATTATCA
AAAAGGATCTTCACCTAGATCCTTTTAAATTAAAAATGAAGTTTTAAATCAATCTAAAGTATATATGAGT
AAACTTGGTCTGACAGTTACCAATGCTTAATCAGTGAGGCACCTATCTCAGCGATCTGTCTATTTCGTTC
ATCCATAGTTGCCTGACTGCCCGTCGTGTAGATAACTACGATACGGGAGGGCTTACCATCTGGCCCCAGT
GCTGCAATGATACCGCGAGACCCACGCTCACCGGCTCCAGATTTATCAGCAATAAACCAGCCAGCCGGAA
GGGCCGAGCGCAGAAGTGGTCCTGCAACTTTATCCGCCTCCATCCAGTCTATTAATTGTTGCCGGGAAGC
TAGAGTAAGTAGTTCGCCAGTTAATAGTTTGCGCAACGTTGTTGCCATTGCTACAGGCATCGTGGTGTCA
CGCTCGTCGTTTGGTATGGCTTCATTCAGCTCCGGTTCCCAACGATCAAGGCGAGTTACATGATCCCCCA
TGTTGTGAAAAAAAGCGGTTAGCTCCTTCGGTCCTCCGATCGTTGTCAGAAGTAAGTTGGCCGCAGTGTT
ATCACTCATGGTTATGGCAGCACTGCATAATTCTCTTACTGTCATGCCATCCGTAAGATGCTTTTCTGTG
ACTGGTGAGTACTCAACCAAGTCATTCTGAGAATAGTGTATGCGGCGACCGAGTTGCTCTTGCCCGGCGT
CAATACGGGATAATACCGCGCCACATAGCAGAACTTTAAAAGTGCTCATCATTGGAAAACGTTCTTCGGG
GCGAAAACTCTCAAGGATCTTACCGCTGTTGAGATCCAGTTCGATGTAACCCACTCGTGCACCCAACTGA
TCTTCAGCATCTTTTACTTTCACCAGCGTTTCTGGGTGAGCAAAAACAGGAAGGCAAAATGCCGCAAAAA
AGGGAATAAGGGCGACACGGAAATGTTGAATACTCATACTCTTCCTTTTTCAATATTATTGAAGCATTTA
TCAGGGTTATTGTCTCATGAGCGGATACATATTTGAATGTATTTAGAAAAATAAACAAATAGGGGTTCCG
CGCACATTTCCCCGAAAAGTGCCACCTGACGTCTTATTATCATGACATTAACCTATAAAAATAGGCGTAT
CACGAGGCCCTTTCGTC
