>Addgene plasmid #83883 | pGP8A-ccdB | addgene partial sequence | sequence record 161237 | yADH1-F 5'-ATACGGCCTTCCTTCCAGTT-3'
TTGCTGTCTTGCTATCAAGTATAAATAGACCTGCAATTATTAATCTTTTGTTTCCTCGTCATTGTTCTCG
TTCCCTTTCTTCCTTGTTTCTTTTTCTGCACAATATTTCAAGCTATACCAAGCATACAATCAACTATCTC
ATATACATCTAGAACTAGTGGATCCCCCATCACAAGTTTGTACAAAAAAGCTGAACGAGAAACGTAAAAT
GATATAAATATCAATATATTAAATTAGATTTTGCATAAAAAACAGACTACATAATACTGTAAAACACAAC
ATATCCAGTCACTATGGCGGCCGCATTAGGCACCCCAGGCTTTACACTTTATGCTTCCGGCTCGTATAAT
GTGTGGATTTTGAGTTAGGATCCGTCGAGATTTTCAGGAGCTAAGGAAGCTAAAATGGAGAAAAAAATCA
CTGGATATACCACCGTTGATATATCCCAATGGCATCGTAAAGAACATTTTGAGGCATTTCAGTCAGTTGC
TCAATGTACCTATAACCAGACCGTTCAGCTGGATATTACGGCCTTTTTAAAGACCGTAAAGAAAAATAAG
CACAAGTTTTATCCGGCCTTTATTCACATTCTTGCCCGCCTGATGAATGCTCATCCGGAATTCCGTATGG
CAATGAAAGACGGTGAGCTGGTGATATGGGATAGTGTTCACCCTTGTTACACCGTTTTCCATGAGCAAAC
TGAAACGTTTTCATCGCTCTGGAGTGAATACCACGACGATTTCCGGCAGTTTCTACACATATATTCGCAA
GATGTGGCGTGTTACGGTGAAAACCTGGCCTATTTCCCTAA
