>Addgene plasmid #83883 | pGP8A-ccdB | addgene partial sequence | sequence record 161239 | pRS-marker 5'-cggcatcagagcagattgta-3'
AACCGTTTTAAGAGCTTGGTGAGCGCTAGGAGTCACTGCCAGGTATCGTTTGAACACGGCATTAGTCAGG
GAAGTCATAACACAGTCCTTTCCCGCAATTTTCTTTTTCTATTACTCTTGGCCTCCTCTAGTACACTCTA
TATTTTTTTATGCCTCGGTAATGATTTTCATTTTTTTTTTTCCACCTAGCGGATGACTCTTTTTTTTTCT
TAGCGATTGGCATTATCACATAATGAATTATACATTATATAAAGTAATGTGATTTCTTCGAAGAATATAC
TAAAAAATGAGCAGGCAAGATAAACGAAGGCAAAGATGACAGAGCAGAAAGCCCTAGTAAAGCGTATTAC
AAATGAAACCAAGATTCAGATTGCGATCTCTTTAAAGGGTGGTCCCCTAGCGATAGAGCACTCGATCTTC
CCAGAAAAAGAGGCAGAAGCAGTAGCAGAACAGGCCACACAATCGCAAGTGATTAACGTCCACACAGGTA
TAGGGTTTCTGGACCATATGATACATGCTCTGGCCAAGCATTCCGGCTGGTCGCTAATCGTTGAGTGCAT
TGGTGACTTACACATAGACGACCATCACACCACTGAAGACTGCGGGATTGCTCTCGGTCAAGCTTTTAAA
GAGGCCCTAGGGGCCGTGCGTGGAGTAAAAAGGTTTGGATCAGGATTTGCGCCTTTGGATGAGGCACTTT
CCAGAGCGGTGGTAGATCTTTCGAACAGGCCGTACGCAGTTGTCGAACTTGGTTTGCAAAGGGAGAAAGT
AGGAGATCTCTCTTGCGAGATGATCCCGCATTTTCTTGAAAGCTTTGCAGAGGCTAGCAGAATTACCCTC
CACGTTGATTGTCTGCGAGGCAAGAATGATCATCACCGTAGTGAGAGTGCGTTCAAGGCTCT
