>Addgene plasmid #83883 | pGP8A-ccdB | addgene partial sequence | sequence record 161241 | ccdB-Fwd 5'-GCATGATGACCACCGATATG-3'
GGGAAGAAGTGGCTGATCTCAGCCACCGCGAAAATGACATCAAAAACGCCATTAACCTGATGTTCTGGGG
AATATAAATGTCAGGCTCCCTTATACACAGCCAGTCTGCAGGTCGACCATAGTGACTGGATATGTTGTGT
TTTACAGTATTATGTAGTCTGTTTTTTATGCAAAATCTAATTTAATATATTGATATTTATATCATTTTAC
GTTTCTCGTTCAGCTTTCTTGTACAAAGTGGTGATGGGCTGCAGGAATTCGATTTCAAGCTTATCGATAC
CGTCGACCTCGAGTCATGTAATTAGTTATGTCACGCTTACATTCACGCCCTCCCCCCACATCCGCTCTAA
CCGAAAAGGAAGGAGTTAGACAACCTGAAGTCTAGGTCCCTATTTATTTTTTTATAGTTATGTTAGTATT
AAGAACGTTATTTATATTTCAAATTTTTCTTTTTTTTCTGTACAGACGCGTGTACGCATGTAACATTATA
CTGAAAACCTTGCTTGAGAAGGTTTTGGGACGCTCGAAGGCTTTAATTTGTGACACCGATTATTTAAAGC
TGCAGCATACGATATATATACATGTGTATATATGTATACCTATGAATGTCAGTAAGTATGTATACGAACA
GTATGATACTGAAGATGACAAGGTAATGCATCATTCTATACGTGTCATTCTGAACGAGGCGCGCTTTCCT
TTTTTCTTTTTGCTTTTTCTTTTTTTTTCTCTTGAACTCGAGAAAAAAAATATAAAAGAGATGGAGGAAC
GGGAAAAAGTTAGTTGTGGTGATAGGTGGCAAGTGGTATTCCGTAAGAACAAC
